>Addgene plasmid #52395 | pLXSN16E6 | depositor full sequence | sequence record 81850 | pLXSN16E6 sequence 6417 bps
GAATTGCTAGCAATTGCTAGCAATTGCTAGCAATTCATACCAGATCACCGAAAACTGTCCTCCAAATGTG
TCCCCCTCACACTCCCAAATTCGCGGGCTTCTGCCTCTTAGACCACTCTACCCTATTCCCCACACTCACC
GGAGCCAAAGCCGCGGCCCTTCCGTTTCTTTGCTTTTGAAAGACCCCACCCGTAGGTGGCAAGCTAGCTT
AAGTAACGCCACTTTGCAAGGCATGGAAAAATACATAACTGAGAATAGAAAAGTTCAGATCAAGGTCAGG
AACAAAGAAACAGCTGAATACCAAACAGGATATCTGTGGTAAGCGGTTCCTGCCCCGGCTCAGGGCCAAG
AACAGATGAGACAGCTGAGTGATGGGCCAAACAGGATATCTGTGGTAAGCAGTTCCTGCCCCGGCTCGGG
GCCAAGAACAGATGGTCCCCAGATGCGGTCCAGCCCTCAGCAGTTTCTAGTGAATCATCAGATGTTTCCA
GGGTGCCCCAAGGACCTGAAAATGACCCTGTACCTTATTTGAACTAACCAATCAGTTCGCTTCTCGCTTC
TGTTCGCGCGCTTCCGCTCTCCGAGCTCAATAAAAGAGCCCACAACCCCTCACTCGGCGCGCCAGTCTTC
CGATAGACTGCGTCGCCCGGGTACCCGTATTCCCAATAAAGCCTCTTGCTGTTTGCATCCGAATCGTGGT
CTCGCTGTTCCTTGGGAGGGTCTCCTCTGAGTGATTGACTACCCACGACGGGGGTCTTTCATTTGGGGGC
TCGTCCGGGATTTGGAGACCCCTGCCCAGGGACCACCGACCCACCACCGGGAGGTAAGCTGGCCAGCAAC
TTATCTGTGTCTGTCCGATTGTCTAGTGTCTATGTTTGATGTTATGCGCCTGCGTCTGTACTAGTTAGCT
AACTAGCTCTGTATCTGGCGGACCCGTGGTGGAACTGACGAGTTCTGAACACCCGGCCGCAACCCTGGGA
GACGTCCCAGGGACTTTGGGGGCCGTTTTTGTGGCCCGACCTGAGGAAGGGAGTCGATGTGGAATCCGAC
CCCGTCAGGATATGTGGTTCTGGTAGGAGACGAGAACCTAAAACAGTTCCCGCCTCCGTCTGAATTTTTG
CTTTCGGTTTGGAACCGAAGCCGCGCGTCTTGTCTGCTGCAGCGCTGCAGCATCGTTCTGTGTTGTCTCT
GTCTGACTGTGTTTCTGTATTTGTCTGAAAATTAGGGCCAGACTGTTACCACTCCCTTAAGTTTGACCTT
AGGTCACTGGAAAGATGTCGAGCGGATCGCTCACAACCAGTCGGTAGATGTCAAGAAGAGACGTTGGGTT
ACCTTCTGCTCTGCAGAATGGCCAACCTTTAACGTCGGATGGCCGCGAGACGGCACCTTTAACCGAGACC
TCATCACCCAGGTTAAGATCAAGGTCTTTTCACCTGGCCCGCATGGACACCCAGACCAGGTCCCCTACAT
CGTGACCTGGGAAGCCTTGGCTTTTGACCCCCCTCCCTGGGTCAAGCCCTTTGTACACCCTAAGCCTCCG
CCTCCTCTTCCTCCATCCGCCCCGTCTCTCCCCCTTGAACCTCCTCGTTCGACCCCGCCTCGATCCTCCC
TTTATCCAGCCCTCACTCCTTCTCTAGGCGCCGGAATTCGAGCTCGGTACCCGGGGATCCTCTAGAGTCG
GTTAGTATAAAAGCAGACATTTT
[474 nt withheld, positions 1704-2177]
TAATCATGCAGGCATGCAAGCTGGAAGATCCGGCTGTGGAATGTGTGTCAGTTAGGGTGTGGAAAGTCCC
CAGGCTCCCCAGCAGGCAGAAGTATGCAAAGCATGCATCTCAATTAGTCAGCAACCAGGTGTGGAAAGTC
CCCAGGCTCCCCAGCAGGCAGAAGTATGCAAAGCATGCATCTCAATTAGTCAGCAACCATAGTCCCGCCC
CTAACTCCGCCCATCCCGCCCCTAACTCCGCCCAGTTCCGCCCATTCTCCGCCCCATGGCTGACTAATTT
TTTTTATTTATGCAGAGGCCGAGGCCGCCTCGGCCTCTGAGCTATTCCAGAAGTAGTGAGGAGGCTTTTT
TGGAGGCCTAGGCTTTTGCAAAAAGCTTGGGCTGCAGGTCGAGGCGGATCTGATCAAGAGACAGGATGAG
GATCGTTTCGCATGATTGAACAAGATGGATTGCACGCAGGTTCTCCGGCCGCTTGGGTGGAGAGGCTATT
CGGCTATGACTGGGCACAACAGACAATCGGCTGCTCTGATGCCGCCGTGTTCCGGCTGTCAGCGCAGGGG
CGCCCGGTTCTTTTTGTCAAGACCGACCTGTCCGGTGCCCTGAATGAACTGCAGGACGAGGCAGCGCGGC
TATCGTGGCTGGCCACGACGGGCGTTCCTTGCGCAGCTGTGCTCGACGTTGTCACTGAAGCGGGAAGGGA
CTGGCTGCTATTGGGCGAAGTGCCGGGGCAGGATCTCCTGTCATCTCACCTTGCTCCTGCCGAGAAAGTA
TCCATCATGGCTGATGCAATGCGGCGGCTGCATACGCTTGATCCGGCTACCTGCCCATTCGACCACCAAG
CGAAACATCGCATCGAGCGAGCACGTACTCGGATGGAAGCCGGTCTTGTCGATCAGGATGATCTGGACGA
AGAGCATCAGGGGCTCGCGCCAGCCGAACTGTTCGCCAGGCTCAAGGCGCGCATGCCCGACGGCGAGGAT
CTCGTCGTGACCCATGGCGATGCCTGCTTGCCGAATATCATGGTGGAAAATGGCCGCTTTTCTGGATTCA
TCGACTGTGGCCGGCTGGGTGTGGCGGACCGCTATCAGGACATAGCGTTGGCTACCCGTGATATTGCTGA
AGAGCTTGGCGGCGAATGGGCTGACCGCTTCCTCGTGCTTTACGGTATCGCCGCTCCCGATTCGCAGCGC
ATCGCCTTCTATCGCCTTCTTGACGAGTTCTTCTGAGCGGGACTCTGGGGTTCGATAAAATAAAAGATTT
TATTTAGTCTCCAGAAAAAGGGGGGAATGAAAGACCCCACCTGTAGGTTTGGCAAGCTAGCTTAAGTAAC
GCCATTTTGCAAGGCATGGAAAAATACATAACTGAGAATAGAGAAGTTCAGATCAAGGTCAGGAACAGAT
GGAACAGCTGAATATGGGCCAAACAGGATATCTGTGGTAAGCAGTTCCTGCCCCGGCTCAGGGCCAAGAA
CAGATGGAACAGCTGAATATGGGCCAAACAGGATATCTGTGGTAAGCAGTTCCTGCCCCGGCTCAGGGCC
AAGAACAGATGGTCCCCAGATGCGGTCCAGCCCTCAGCAGTTTCTAGAGAACCATCAGATGTTTCCAGGG
TGCCCCAAGGACCTGAAATGACCCTGTGCCTTATTTGAACTAACCAATCAGTTCGCTTCTCGCTTCTGTT
CGCGCGCTTCTGCTCCCCGAGCTCAATAAAAGAGCCCACAACCCCTCACTCGGGGCGCCAGTCCTCCGAT
TGACTGAGTCGCCCGGGTACCCGTGTATCCAATAAACCCTCTTGCAGTTGCATCCGACTTGTGGTCTCGC
TGTTCCTTGGGAGGGTCTCCTCTGAGTGATTGACTACCCGTCAGCGGGGGTCTTTCATTTGGGGGCTCGT
CCGGGATCGGGAGACCCCTGCCCAGGGACCACCGACCCACCACCGGGAGGTAAGCTGGCTGCCTCGCGCG
TTTCGGTGATGACGGTGAAAACCTCTGACACATGCAGCTCCCGGAGACGGTCACAGCTTGTCTGTAAGCG
GATGCCGGGAGCAGACAAGCCCGTCAGGGCGCGTCAGCGGGTGTTGGCGGGTGTCGGGGCGCAGCCATGA
CCCAGTCACGTAGCGATAGCGGAGTGTATACTGGCTTAACTATGCGGCATCAGAGCAGATTGTACTGAGA
GTGCACCATATGCGGTGTGAAATACCGCACAGATGCGTAAGGAGAAAATACCGCATCAGGCGCTCTTCCG
CTTCCTCGCTCACTGACTCGCTGCGCTCGGTCGTTCGGCTGCGGCGAGCGGTATCAGCTCACTCAAAGGC
GGTAATACGGTTATCCACAGAATCAGGGGATAACGCAGGAAAGAACATGTGAGCAAAAGGCCAGCAAAAG
GCCAGGAACCGTAAAAAGGCCGCGTTGCTGGCGTTTTTCCATAGGCTCCGCCCCCCTGACGAGCATCACA
AAAATCGACGCTCAAGTCAGAGGTGGCGAAACCCGACAGGACTATAAAGATACCAGGCGTTTCCCCCTGG
AAGCTCCCTCGTGCGCTCTCCTGTTCCGACCCTGCCGCTTACCGGATACCTGTCCGCCTTTCTCCCTTCG
GGAAGCGTGGCGCTTTCTCATAGCTCACGCTGTAGGTATCTCAGTTCGGTGTAGGTCGTTCGCTCCAAGC
TGGGCTGTGTGCACGAACCCCCCGTTCAGCCCGACCGCTGCGCCTTATCCGGTAACTATCGTCTTGAGTC
CAACCCGGTAAGACACGACTTATCGCCACTGGCAGCAGCCACTGGTAACAGGATTAGCAGAGCGAGGTAT
GTAGGCGGTGCTACAGAGTTCTTGAAGTGGTGGCCTAACTACGGCTACACTAGAAGGACAGTATTTGGTA
TCTGCGCTCTGCTGAAGCCAGTTACCTTCGGAAAAAGAGTTGGTAGCTCTTGATCCGGCAAACAAACCAC
CGCTGGTAGCGGTGGTTTTTTTGTTTGCAAGCAGCAGATTACGCGCAGAAAAAAAGGATCTCAAGAAGAT
CCTTTGATCTTTTCTACGGGGTCTGACGCTCAGTGGAACGAAAACTCACGTTAAGGGATTTTGGTCATGA
GATTATCAAAAAGGATCTTCACCTAGATCCTTTTAAATTAAAAATGAAGTTTTAAATCAATCTAAAGTAT
ATATGAGTAAACTTGGTCTGACAGTTACCAATGCTTAATCAGTGAGGCACCTATCTCAGCGATCTGTCTA
TTTCGTTCATCCATAGTTGCCTGACTCCCCGTCGTGTAGATAACTACGATACGGGAGGGCTTACCATCTG
GCCCCAGTGCTGCAATGATACCGCGAGACCCACGCTCACCGGCTCCAGATTTATCAGCAATAAACCAGCC
AGCCGGAAGGGCCGAGCGCAGAAGTGGTCCTGCAACTTTATCCGCCTCCATCCAGTCTATTAATTGTTGC
CGGGAAGCTAGAGTAAGTAGTTCGCCAGTTAATAGTTTGCGCAACGTTGTTGCCATTGCTGCAGGCATCG
TGGTGTCACGCTCGTCGTTTGGTATGGCTTCATTCAGCTCCGGTTCCCAACGATCAAGGCGAGTTACATG
ATCCCCCATGTTGTGCAAAAAAGCGGTTAGCTCCTTCGGTCCTCCGATCGTTGTCAGAAGTAAGTTGGCC
GCAGTGTTATCACTCATGGTTATGGCAGCACTGCATAATTCTCTTACTGTCATGCCATCCGTAAGATGCT
TTTCTGTGACTGGTGAGTACTCAACCAAGTCATTCTGAGAATAGTGTATGCGGCGACCGAGTTGCTCTTG
CCCGGCGTCAACACGGGATAATACCGCGCCACATAGCAGAACTTTAAAAGTGCTCATCATTGGAAAACGT
TCTTCGGGGCGAAAACTCTCAAGGATCTTACCGCTGTTGAGATCCAGTTCGATGTAACCCACTCGTGCAC
CCAACTGATCTTCAGCATCTTTTACTTTCACCAGCGTTTCTGGGTGAGCAAAAACAGGAAGGCAAAATGC
CGCAAAAAAGGGAATAAGGGCGACACGGAAATGTTGAATACTCATACTCTTCCTTTTTCAATATTATTGA
AGCATTTATCAGGGTTATTGTCTCATGAGCGGATACATATTTGAATGTATTTAGAAAAATAAACAAATAG
GGGTTCCGCGCACATTTCCCCGAAAAGTGCCACCTGACGTCTAAGAAACCATTATTATCATGACATTAAC
CTATAAAAATAGGCGTATCACGAGGCCCTTTCGTCTTCAA
Features (pLannotate 1.2.2; 16 found; start..end, strand, type, name):
    177..284     +  LTR            3' LTR (ΔU3) (fragment): self-inactivating 3' long terminal repeat (LTR) from Moloney murine leukemia virus
    301..358     +  LTR            LTR (fragment): long terminal repeat from Moloney murine leukemia virus
    372..435     +  LTR            LTR (fragment): long terminal repeat from Moloney murine leukemia virus
    588..763     +  LTR            5' LTR (truncated): truncated long terminal repeat from Moloney murine sarcoma virus
    885..1159    +  misc_feature   MESV Ψ (fragment): packaging signal of murine embryonic stem cell virus
   1226..1642    +  CDS            gag (truncated): truncated Moloney murine leukemia virus (MMLV) gag gene lacking the start codon
   1644..1680    +  misc_feature   MCS (fragment): pUC18/19 multiple cloning site
   1704..2177    +  CDS            E6 (sequence withheld): VE6_HPV16 - Experimental evidence at protein level: Swiss-Prot protein existence level 1. Plays a major role in the induction and maintenance of cellular transformation. Acts mainly as an oncoprotein by stimulating the destruction of many host cell key regulatory proteins. E6 associates with host UBE3A/E6-AP ubiquitin-protein ligase, and inactivates tumor suppressors TP53 and TP73 by targeting them to the 26S proteasome for degradation. In turn, DNA damage and chromosomal instabilities increase and lead to cell proliferation and cancer development. The complex E6/E6AP targets several other sub
   2220..2549    +  promoter       SV40 promoter: SV40 enhancer and early promoter
   2609..3400    +  CDS            neo: KKA2_KLEPN - Also known as kan, nptII. Experimental evidence at protein level: Swiss-Prot protein existence level 1. Resistance to kanamycin, neomycin, paromomycin, ribostamycin, butirosin and gentamicin B. From Klebsiella pneumoniae.
   3463..4056    +  LTR            LTR: long terminal repeat from Moloney murine leukemia virus
   4125..4165    +  CDS            rop (fragment): Rop protein, which maintains plasmids at low copy number; rop
   4267..4407    +  misc_feature   bom: basis of mobility region from pBR322
   4593..5181    -  rep_origin     ori: high-copy-number ColE1/pMB1/pBR322/pUC origin of replication
   5352..6212    -  CDS            AmpR: β-lactamase; bla; confers resistance to ampicillin, carbenicillin, and related antibiotics
   6213..6317    -  promoter       AmpR promoter: bla
