[The description below was written by a language model from this plasmid's Addgene catalogue record and pLannotate feature annotations shown in this document.]
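Description:
pLXSN16E6 is a 6,417 bp retroviral expression vector built on the pLXSN backbone and carrying the E6 oncogene of human papillomavirus type 16. It is propagated in bacteria through a ColE1/pBR322-type origin with ampicillin resistance (β-lactamase under its own promoter). A pBR322 bom region and a fragment of rop are also annotated, and the catalogue lists the plasmid as low copy.

The retroviral portion follows the classic LXSN layout. A 5' long terminal repeat, annotated as several fragments of Moloney murine leukemia and sarcoma virus origin, is followed by a Ψ packaging signal that extends into a truncated gag segment lacking its start codon. This arrangement improves encapsidation of the genomic RNA without producing Gag protein. A short polylinker remnant precedes the roughly 500 bp E6 insert. No dedicated promoter is annotated upstream of E6, consistent with transcription from the 5' LTR. Downstream, an internal SV40 enhancer/early promoter drives the neomycin phosphotransferase gene, so transduced mammalian cells can be selected with G418. A full-length Moloney murine leukemia virus LTR closes the provirus.

Because the vector contains no functional viral structural genes, these must be supplied in trans by a packaging cell line. The record states that the plasmid is used to produce amphotropic recombinant retrovirus for efficient transfer and expression of HPV16 E6. The E6 protein recruits the E6-AP ubiquitin ligase to target p53 and other host regulators for proteasomal degradation. The associated publication concerns immortalization of human epithelial cells by HPV16 oncogenes, which suggests use in studies of cellular transformation and immortalization.
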