Addgene plasmid #52395: pLXSN16E6
Purpose: The plasmid, pLXSN16E6, is used to produce amphotropic recombinant retrovirus providing efficient gene transfers and expression of the HPV16 E6 gene.
Depositing lab: Denise Galloway. Depositing organization: Fred Hutchinson Cancer Center. Publication: The E7 gene of human papillomavirus type 16 is sufficient for immortalization of human epithelial cells. Halbert CL, Demers GW, Galloway DA. J Virol. 1991 Jan;65(1):473-8. PubMed 1845902.
Backbone
  Vector backbone: pLXSN
  Backbone size w/o insert (bp): 5874
  Total vector size (bp): 6417
  Vector type: Retroviral
  Selectable markers: Neomycin (select with G418)
Growth in bacteria
  Bacterial resistance: Ampicillin, 100 μg/mL
  Growth temperature: 37°C
  Growth strain: Stbl3
  Copy number: Low Copy
Gene/Insert
  Gene/Insert name: HPV 16 E6
  Insert size (bp): 505
  GenBank ID: NP_041325.1
Terms and licenses: Academic/Nonprofit Terms; Industry Terms: Not Available to Industry
How to cite: pLXSN16E6 was a gift from Denise Galloway (Addgene plasmid # 52395 ; http://n2t.net/addgene:52395 ; RRID:Addgene_52395)
