>Addgene plasmid #52395 | pLXSN16E6 | addgene partial sequence | sequence record 86059 | pLXSN5 5'-CCCTTGAACCTCCTCGTTCGACC-3'
CCCTCACTCCTTCTCTAGGCGCCGGAATTCGAGCTCGGTACCCGGGGATCCTCTAGAGTCGGTTAGTATA
AAAGCAGACATTTT
[474 nt withheld, positions 85-558]
TAATCATGCAGGCATGCAAGCTGGAAGATCCGGCTGTGGAATGTGTGTCAGTTAGGGTGTGGAAAGTCCC
CAGGCTCCCCAGCAGGCAGAAGTATGCAAAGCATGCATCTCAATTAGTCAGCAACCAGGTGTGGAAAGTC
CCCAGGCTCCCCAGCAGGCAGAAGTATGCAAAGCATGCATCTCAATTAGTCAGCAACCATAGTCCCGCCC
CTAACTCCGCCCATCCCGCCCCTAACTCCGCCCAGTTCCGCCCATTCTCCGCCCCATGGCTGACTAATTT
TTTTTATTTATGCAGA
